>Addgene plasmid #187219 | pSBK.134 | addgene full sequence | sequence record 367486 | Addgene NGS Result
CGCGTCCGAACCCAGCTCTAAGAGAATATAAAAAGCCAGATTATTAATCCGGCTTTTTTATTATTTCGCT
TAACGATCGTTGGCTGTTTTCAGCAGGACGCACTGACCTCCCTATCAGTGATAGAGATTGACATCCCTAT
CAGTGATAGAGATACTGAGCACAGCTGTCACCGGATGTGCTTTCCTGATAAGATTCCGTATGCGCACCCT
TAGCGAGAGGTTTATCATTAAGGTCAACCTCTGGATGTTGTTTCGGCATCCTGCATTGAATCTGAGTTAC
AAGAAAATGGAGAGGTTGCAGCAACCTCTCCACCCGTTTTTTCTGACGTAAGGGTGCGCATACGGAATCT
TATCACTCGGTACCAAATTCCAGAAAAGAGGCCTCCCGAAAGGGGGGCCTTTTTTCGTTTTGGTCCAATG
GCGGCGCGCCATCGAATGGCGCAAAACCTTTCGCGGTATGGCATGATAGCGCCCGGAAGAGAGTCAATTC
AGGGTGGTGAATATGTCCAGATTAGATAAAAGTAAAGTGATTAACAGCGCATTAGAGCTGCTTAATGAGG
TCGGAATCGAAGGTTTAACAACCCGTAAACTCGCCCAGAAGCTAGGTGTAGAGCAGCCTACATTGTATTG
GCATGTAAAAAATAAGCGGGCTTTGCTCGACGCCTTAGCCATTGAGATGTTAGATAGGCACCATACTCAC
TTTTGCCCTTTAGAAGGGGAAAGCTGGCAAGATTTTTTACGTAATAACGCTAAAAGTTTTAGATGTGCTT
TACTAAGTCATCGCGATGGAGCAAAAGTACATTTAGGTACACGGCCTACAGAAAAACAGTATGAAACTCT
CGAAAATCAATTAGCCTTTTTATGCCAACAAGGTTTTTCACTAGAGAATGCATTATATGCACTCAGCGCT
GTGGGGCATTTTACTTTAGGTTGCGTATTGGAAGATCAAGAGCATCAAGTCGCTAAAGAAGAAAGGGAAA
CACCTACTACTGATAGTATGCCGCCATTATTACGACAAGCTATCGAATTATTTGATCACCAAGGTGCAGA
GCCAGCCTTCTTATTCGGCCTTGAATTGATCATATGCGGATTAGAAAAACAACTTAAATGTGAAAGTGGG
TCCTGATAAGGATCCTAATTGGTAACGAATCAGAATTGACGGCTCGAGGGAGTAGCATAGGGTTTGCAGA
ATCCCTGCTTCGTCCATTTGACAGGCACATTATGCATCGATGATAAGCTGTCAAACATGAGCAGATCCTC
TACGCCGGACGCATCGTGGCCGGCATCACCGGCGCCACAGGTGCGGTTGCTGGCGCCTATATCGCCGACA
TCACCGATGGGGAAGATCGGGCTCGCCACTTCGGGCTCATGAGCAAATATTTTATCTGAGGTGCTTCCTC
GCTCACTGCTGAAAGGAGGAACTATATCCGGGTAACGAATTCAAGCTTGATATCATTCAGGACGAGCCTC
AGACTCCAGCGTAACTGGACTGCAATCAACTCACTGGCTCACCTTCACGGGTGGGCCTTTCTTCGGTAGA
AAATCAAAGGATCTTCTTGAGATCCTTTTTTTCTGCGCGTAATCTGCTGCTTGCAAACAAAAAAACCACC
GCTACCAGCGGTGGTTTGTTTGCCGGATCAAGAGCTACCAACTCTTTTTCCGAGGTAACTGGCTTCAGCA
GAGCGCAGATACCAAATACTGTTCTTCTAGTGTAGCCGTAGTTAGGCCACCACTTCAAGAACTCTGTAGC
ACCGCCTACATACCTCGCTCTGCTAATCCTGTTACCAGTGGCTGCTGCCAGTGGCGATAAGTCGTGTCTT
ACCGGGTTGGACTCAAGACGATAGTTACCGGATAAGGCGCAGCGGTCGGGCTGAACGGGGGGTTCGTGCA
CACAGCCCAGCTTGGAGCGAACGACCTACACCGAACTGAGATACCTACAGCGTGAGCTATGAGAAAGCGC
CACGCTTCCCGAAGGGAGAAAGGCGGACAGGTATCCGGTAAGCGGCAGTGTCGGAACAGGAGAGCGCACG
AGGGAGCTTCCAGGGGGAAACGCCTGGTATCTTTATAGTCCTGTCGGGTTTCGCCACCTCTGACTTGAGC
ATCGATTTTTGTGATGCTCGTCAGGGGGGCGGAGCCTATGGAAAAACGCCAGCAACGCAGAAAGGCCCAC
CCGAAGGTGAGCCAGGTGATTACATTTGGGCCCTCATCAGAGGTTTTCACCGTCATCACCGAAACGCGCG
AGGCAGCTGCGGTAAAGCTCATCAGCGTGGTCGTGAAGCGATTCACAGATGTCTGCCTGTTCATCCGCGT
CCAGCTCGTTGAGTTTCTCCAGAAGCGTTAATGTCTGGCTTCTGATAAAGCGGGCCATGTTAAGGGCGGT
TTTTTCCTGTTTGGTCATTTACGCCCCGCCCTGCCACTCATCGCAGTACTGTTGTAATTCATTAAGCATT
CTGCCGACATGGAAGCCATCACAAACGGCATGATGAACCTGAATCGCCAGCGGCATCAGCACCTTGTCGC
CTTGCGTATAATATTTGCCCATGGTGAAAACGGGGGCGAAGAAGTTGTCCATATTGGCCACGTTTAAATC
AAAACTGGTGAAACTCACCCAGGGATTGGCTGAGACGAAAAACATATTCTCAATAAACCCTTTAGGGAAA
TAGGCCAGGTTTTCACCGTAACACGCCACATCTTGCGAATATATGTGTAGAAACTGCCGGAAATCGTCGT
GGTATTCACTCCAGAGCGATGAAAACGTTTCAGTTTGCTCATGGAAAACGGTGTAACAAGGGTGAACACT
ATCCCATATCACCAGCTCACCGTCTTTCATTGCCATACGGAATTCCGGATGAGCATTCATCAGGCGGGCA
AGAATGTGAATAAAGGCCGGATAAAACTTGTGCTTATTTTTCTTTACGGTCTTTAAAAAGGCCGTAATAT
CCAGCTGAACGGTCTGGTTATAGGTACATTGAGCAACTGACTGAAATGCCTCAAAATGTTCTTTACGATG
CCATTGGGATATATCAACGGTGGTATATCCAGTGATTTTTTTCTCCATAGCTCCTGAAAATCTCGATAAC
TCAAAAAATACGCCCGGTAGTGATCTTATTTCATTATGGTGAAAGTTGGAACCTCTTACGTGCCGATCAA
GTCAAAAGCCTCCGGTCGGAGGCTTTTGACTTTCTGCTATGGAGGTCAGGTATGATTTAAATGTCAATCG
GTCGGCAGATGCTGGGTGATAAAATGACGGGTCAGGCTATTTGCACGGGTTTTATCCAGCGGTTTACCGC
TCAGTGCTGCACGCAGCCACAGACCATCAATCAGTGCTGCCAGACCATAACCTGCCTCTTGTGCCTGTTC
ACGAGGCAGTTCACGACGAAATTCGCTAACCAGATTGCTCAGCAGACGACGACTGCTAACCTGCTGCAGA
CGATACAGCATCGGCTGATGCATGCTGATTGCCCAAAATGCCAGCCATGCTTTCATTGCTGCGCTGCTAA
CCTGGGTTTCATCAAAATTACCACCAACAATTGCCTGCAGACGCTGTTCTGCGCTACCCTGCGGCAGTGC
ATGCAGACGATTCAGAACTGCATCACGCAGCTGGCTGGTAATATCACGCATGGTTGCTTCCAGTAGACCG
TTTTTATCGCGGAAATAATGGCTAATAATACCGGTGCTAACACCGGCACGACGTGCAATCTGTGCAATGG
TTGCATCATGCATACCAACTTCATTAATTGCTTCCAGGGTTGCATCAATCAGCTGACGACGACGAATGCT
CTGCATACCCAGTTTCGGCATATTCACCCCCGTGAATTGACTCTCTTCCGGGCGCTATCATGCCATACCG
CGAAAGGTTTTGCACCATTCGATGGCGCGCCGCCATTGGACCAAAACGAAAAAAGGCCCCCCTTTCGGGA
GGCCTCTTTTCTGGAATTTGGTACCGAGTGATAAGATTCCGTATGCGCACCCTTACGTCAGAAAAAACGG
GTGGAGAGGTCAGTCTGACCTCTCCATTTTCTTGTAACTCAGATTCAATGCAGGATGCCGAAACAACATC
CAGAGGTTGACCTTAATGATAAACCTCTCGCTAAGGGTGCGCATACGGAATCTTATCAGGAAAGCACATC
CGGTGACAGCTGCTAGCATTATATTGAACGTCCAATCAATTGTCTATTGGTAACGAATCCCTCTCACCCG
CGCT
Features (pLannotate 1.2.2; 17 found; start..end, strand, type, name):
     90..108     +  promoter       PLtetO-1 promoter (fragment): modified phage lambda PL promoter with tet operator sites (Lutz and Bujard, 1997)
    109..163     +  promoter       PLtetO-1 promoter (fragment): modified phage lambda PL promoter with tet operator sites (Lutz and Bujard, 1997)
    165..185     +  misc_RNA       sTRSV HHRz (fragment): hammerhead ribozyme from the tobacco ringspot virus satellite RNA (Khvorova et al., 2003)
    429..502     +  promoter       lacI promoter (fragment): lacI
    503..1123    +  CDS            tetR: TETR2_ECOLX - Experimental evidence at protein level: Swiss-Prot protein existence level 1. TetR is the repressor of the tetracycline resistance element; its N-terminal region forms a helix-turn-helix structure and binds DNA. Binding of tetracycline to TetR reduces the repressor affinity for the tetracycline resistance gene (tetA) promoter operator sites. From Escherichia coli.
   1226..1244    -  promoter       tet promoter (fragment): E. coli promoter for tetracycline efflux protein gene
   1254..1374    +  CDS            TcR (fragment): tetracycline efflux protein; tet; confers resistance to tetracycline
   1506..1535    +  terminator     T3Te terminator: phage T3 early transcription terminator
   1557..2144    +  rep_origin     ori: high-copy-number ColE1/pMB1/pBR322/pUC origin of replication
   2156..2183    -  terminator     T7Te terminator: phage T7 early transcription terminator
   2210..2398    -  CDS            rop: ROP_ECOLX - Experimental evidence at protein level: Swiss-Prot protein existence level 1. Regulates plasmid DNA replication by modulating the initiation of transcription of the primer RNA precursor. Processing of the precursor of the primer, RNAII, is inhibited by hydrogen bonding of RNAII to its complementary sequence in RNAI. ROP increases the affinity of RNAI for RNAII and thus decreases the rate of replication initiation events. From Escherichia coli.
   2399..3058    -  CDS            CmR: chloramphenicol acetyltransferase; cat; confers resistance to chloramphenicol
   3059..3149    -  promoter       cat promoter: promoter of the E. coli cat gene encoding chloramphenicol acetyltransferase
   3150..3181    -  terminator     tonB terminator: bidirectional E. coli tonB-P14 transcription terminator
   3217..3801    -  CDS            betI: BETI_ECOLI - Experimental evidence at transcript level: Swiss-Prot protein existence level 2. Repressor involved in the biosynthesis of the osmoprotectant glycine betaine. It represses transcription of the choline transporter BetT and the genes of BetAB involved in the synthesis of glycine betaine. From Escherichia coli (strain K12).
   3802..3875    -  promoter       lacIq promoter (fragment): lacI (mutant); In the lacIq allele, a single base change in the promoter boosts expression of the lacI gene about 10-fold.
   4119..4139    -  misc_RNA       sTRSV HHRz (fragment): hammerhead ribozyme from the tobacco ringspot virus satellite RNA (Khvorova et al., 2003)
