[The description below was written by a language model from this plasmid's Addgene catalogue record and pLannotate feature annotations shown in this document.]
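Description:
pSBK.134 is a 4.2 kb bacterial expression and synthetic-biology plasmid built on the Lucigen pSol backbone and designed for use in E. coli. It replicates from a high-copy ColE1/pUC-type origin and is selected with chloramphenicol through a cat gene driven by its own cat promoter. A rop coding sequence lies directly downstream of the resistance gene, and phage T3Te and T7Te terminators flank the origin, with a tonB terminator insulating the marker region from neighbouring transcription units.

The payload consists of two divergently arranged, independently inducible cassettes, each producing a variant of the retron Eco1 non-coding RNA. Cassette A places ncRNA v35 with extended a1/a2 stem regions under pTet*, annotated as a PLtetO-1-type promoter carrying tet operators. Cassette B, on the opposite strand, expresses the same ncRNA design carrying barcode 6 from the pBetI promoter. The ncRNAs and the pBetI promoter were not detected by the automated annotation, but short fragments matching the sTRSV hammerhead ribozyme sit just downstream of each promoter position, consistent with insulator elements that trim the 5′ end of the transcript. The plasmid also supplies the cognate repressors: tetR and betI, each expressed from a lacI-type constitutive promoter, so the two outputs respond to separate inducers. Short tet promoter and tetracycline-resistance fragments after tetR appear to be sequence remnants, not a functional marker.

No retron reverse transcriptase or CRISPR component is annotated here, so these are presumably provided elsewhere. According to the associated publication, such constructs are used to record the order of gene expression, with barcoded retron-derived DNA captured into CRISPR arrays.
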