Addgene plasmid #187219: pSBK.134
Purpose: Expresses Eco1 ncRNA v35 (long a1/a2) and Eco1 ncRNA v35 (long a1/a2, barcode 6) from promoters pTet* and pBetI, respectively
Depositing lab: Seth Shipman. Depositing organization: J. David Gladstone Institutes. Publication: Recording gene expression order in DNA by CRISPR addition of retron barcodes. Bhattarai-Kline S, Lear SK, Fishman CB, Lopez SC, Lockshin ER, Schubert MG, Nivala J, Church GM, Shipman SL. Nature. 2022 Aug;608(7921):217-225. doi: 10.1038/s41586-022-04994-6. Epub 2022 Jul 27. PubMed 35896746.
Backbone
  Vector backbone: pSol
  Backbone manufacturer: Lucigen
  Backbone size w/o insert (bp): 1807
  Total vector size (bp): 4204
  Vector type: Bacterial Expression, Synthetic Biology
Growth in bacteria
  Bacterial resistance: Chloramphenicol, 25 μg/mL
  Growth temperature: 37°C
  Growth strain: DH5alpha
  Copy number: High Copy
Gene/Insert
  Gene/Insert name: A: Retron Eco1 ncRNA v35 (long a1/a2); B: Retron Eco1 ncRNA v35 (long a1/a2, barcode 6)
  Insert size (bp): 2396
  Promoter: A: pTet*; B: pBetI
  Cloning method: Gibson Cloning
  Sequencing primers: 5′ A: CGCGTCCGAACCCAGCT; B: AAAGCCTCCGGTCGGAGG; 3′ A: CACCCGTGAAGGTGAGCC; B: CAGCCAACGATCGTTAAGCGAA
Terms and licenses: Academic/Nonprofit Terms; Industry Terms: Not Available to Industry
Depositor comments: Please visit https://doi.org/10.1101/2021.08.11.455990 for bioRxiv preprint.
How to cite: pSBK.134 was a gift from Seth Shipman (Addgene plasmid # 187219 ; http://n2t.net/addgene:187219 ; RRID:Addgene_187219)
